Addgene plasmid #125409: Lenti-(BB)-hPGK-KRAB-dCas9-P2A-BlastR C2CD4AB-enh3-guide2
Purpose: CRISPR-mediated repression of human islet enhancer containing T2D-associated variant rs17205526 (C2CD4A/B GWAS locus)
Depositing lab: Jorge Ferrer. Depositing organization: Imperial College London. Publication: Human pancreatic islet three-dimensional chromatin architecture provides insights into the genetics of type 2 diabetes. Miguel-Escalada I, Bonas-Guarch S, Cebola I, Ponsa-Cobas J, Mendieta-Esteban J, Atla G, Javierre BM, Rolando DMY, Farabella I, Morgan CC, Garcia-Hurtado J, Beucher A, Moran I, Pasquali L, Ramos-Rodriguez M, Appel EVR, Linneberg A, Gjesing AP, Witte DR, Pedersen O, Grarup N, Ravassard P, Torrents D, Mercader JM, Piemonti L, Berney T, de Koning EJP, Kerr-Conte J, Pattou F, Fedko IO, Groop L, Prokopenko I, Hansen T, Marti-Renom MA, Fraser P, Ferrer J. Nat Genet. 2019 Jun 28. pii: 10.1038/s41588-019-0457-0. doi: 10.1038/s41588-019-0457-0. PubMed 31253982.
Backbone
  Vector backbone: Lenti-(BB)-hPGK-KRAB-dCas9-P2A-BlastR
  Backbone manufacturer: Jorge Ferrer (Addgene #118155)
  Vector type: Mammalian Expression, Lentiviral, CRISPR
  Selectable markers: Blasticidin
Growth in bacteria
  Bacterial resistance: Ampicillin, 100 μg/mL
  Growth temperature: 37°C
  Growth strain: Stbl3
  Copy number: High Copy
Gene/Insert
  Gene/Insert name: KRAB-dCas9-2A-BlastR
  gRNA/shRNA sequence: TCTATTGCAGACATTATCTT
  Species: H. sapiens (human)
  Promoter: hPGK and U6
  Tag / fusion protein: HA (C terminal on backbone)
  Cloning method: Restriction Enzyme; 5′ cloning site Unknown (destroyed during cloning); 3′ cloning site Unknown (destroyed during cloning)
  Sequencing primers: 5′ GATCCGCCACCATGGATGC
Terms and licenses: Academic/Nonprofit Terms; Industry Terms: Not Available to Industry
How to cite: Lenti-(BB)-hPGK-KRAB-dCas9-P2A-BlastR C2CD4AB-enh3-guide2 was a gift from Jorge Ferrer (Addgene plasmid # 125409 ; http://n2t.net/addgene:125409 ; RRID:Addgene_125409)
