[The description below was written by a language model from this plasmid's Addgene catalogue record and pLannotate feature annotations shown in this document.]
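Description:
Lenti-(BB)-hPGK-KRAB-dCas9-P2A-BlastR C2CD4AB-enh3-guide2 is an all-in-one, third-generation-style self-inactivating lentiviral CRISPR interference vector of about 13.4 kb, built on the depositing lab's Lenti-(BB)-hPGK-KRAB-dCas9-P2A-BlastR backbone. In bacteria it is maintained at high copy from a ColE1/pUC-type origin with ampicillin selection (AmpR), and an f1 origin is also present. The viral genome is transcribed from a CMV enhancer/promoter fused to a truncated HIV-1 5' LTR and carries the Ψ packaging signal, a gag fragment, RRE, cPPT/CTS, WPRE and a ΔU3 3' LTR, followed by a bGH polyadenylation signal. Outside the LTRs sits an SV40/EM7-driven BleoR cassette, which would not be transferred with the packaged genome.

The payload comprises two expression units. A human U6 (RNA polymerase III) promoter drives a single guide RNA made of a 20-nt spacer joined to the S. pyogenes gRNA scaffold; because of how the circular sequence is numbered, this cassette spans the origin of the map. Downstream, the human PGK promoter expresses the ZNF10 KRAB repression domain fused to Cas9, which the construct name and insert field identify as catalytically dead dCas9, although the automated annotation labels it simply Cas9. According to the record, the fusion bears a C-terminal HA tag and is linked through a P2A peptide to blasticidin S deaminase; neither the tag nor the P2A is annotated separately in the feature table. Transduced mammalian cells can therefore be selected with blasticidin. The guide directs KRAB-dCas9 to a human pancreatic islet enhancer at the C2CD4A/B GWAS locus that contains the type 2 diabetes-associated variant rs17205526, allowing epigenetic silencing of the enhancer to test its regulatory function.
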