Features (pLannotate 1.2.2; 34 found; start..end, strand, type, name):
      1..76      +  misc_RNA       gRNA scaffold: guide RNA scaffold for the Streptococcus pyogenes CRISPR/Cas9 system
    107..617     +  promoter       hPGK promoter: human phosphoglycerate kinase 1 promoter
    666..851     +  CDS            KRAB: Krüppel-associated box (KRAB) transcriptional repression domain from the human zinc finger protein ZNF10 (Margolin et al., 1994)
    873..4976    +  CDS            Cas9: Cas9 (Csn1) endonuclease from the Streptococcus pyogenes Type II CRISPR/Cas system generates RNA-guided double strand breaks in DNA
   5175..5573    +  CDS            BSD: blasticidin S deaminase; Aspergillus terreus BSD; confers resistance to blasticidin
   5574..5595    +  misc_feature   MCS (fragment): pBluescript multiple cloning site
   5598..6186    +  misc_feature   WPRE: woodchuck hepatitis virus posttranscriptional regulatory element
   6237..6256    +  misc_feature   cPPT/CTS (fragment): central polypurine tract and central termination sequence of HIV-1
   6258..6491    +  LTR            3' LTR (ΔU3): self-inactivating 3' long terminal repeat (LTR) from HIV-1
   6523..6747    +  polyA_signal   bGH poly(A) signal: bovine growth hormone polyadenylation signal
   6751..6772    +  promoter       SV40 promoter (fragment): SV40 enhancer and early promoter
   6793..7221    +  rep_origin     f1 ori (sequence partly withheld): f1 bacteriophage origin of replication; arrow indicates direction of (+) strand synthesis
   7235..7564    +  promoter       SV40 promoter: SV40 enhancer and early promoter
   7612..7659    +  promoter       EM7 promoter: synthetic bacterial promoter&nbsp
   7678..8052    +  CDS            BleoR: antibiotic-binding protein; Sh ble from Streptoalloteichus hindustanus; confers resistance to bleomycin, phleomycin, and Zeocin™
   8062..8187    +  CDS            ble (fragment): BLE_KLEPN - Experimental evidence at protein level: Swiss-Prot protein existence level 1. Binding protein with a strong affinity to the bleomycin family of antibiotics. Binds to CL990; an antimitotic-antibiotic compound. From Klebsiella pneumoniae.
   8182..8303    +  polyA_signal   SV40 poly(A) signal: SV40 polyadenylation signal
   8374..8396    -  protein_bind   lac operator (fragment): The lac repressor binds to the lac operator to inhibit transcription in E. coli. This inhibition can be relieved by adding lactose or isopropyl-β-D-thiogalactopyranoside (IPTG). lac repressor encoded by lacI
   8400..8430    -  promoter       lac promoter: promoter for the E. coli lac operon
   8445..8466    -  protein_bind   CAP binding site: CAP binding activates transcription in the presence of cAMP. E. coli catabolite activator protein
   8479..8571    -  CDS            lacI (fragment): lac repressor; lacI; The lac repressor binds to the lac operator to inhibit transcription in E. coli. This inhibition can be relieved by adding lactose or isopropyl-β-D-thiogalactopyranoside (IPTG).
   8754..9342    -  rep_origin     ori: high-copy-number ColE1/pMB1/pBR322/pUC origin of replication
   9513..10373   -  CDS            AmpR: β-lactamase; bla; confers resistance to ampicillin, carbenicillin, and related antibiotics
  10374..10478   -  promoter       AmpR promoter: bla
  10537..10589   -  misc_feature   bom (fragment): basis of mobility region from pBR322
  10744..11123   +  enhancer       CMV enhancer: human cytomegalovirus immediate early enhancer
  11124..11323   +  promoter       CMV promoter: human cytomegalovirus (CMV) immediate early promoter
  11341..11521   +  LTR            5' LTR (truncated): truncated 5' long terminal repeat (LTR) from HIV-1
  11568..11693   +  misc_feature   HIV-1 Ψ: packaging signal of human immunodeficiency virus type 1
  11677..12040   +  CDS            HIV-1 gag (fragment): gag protein from human immunodeficiency virus 1; gag
  12186..12419   +  misc_feature   RRE: The Rev response element (RRE) of HIV-1 allows for Rev-dependent mRNA export from the nucleus to the cytoplasm.
  12796..12896   +  CDS            Rev (fragment): human immunodeficiency virus 1 (HIV-1) Rev protein; rev; enhances nuclear export of unspliced and incompletely spliced viral mRNAs
  12946..13063   +  misc_feature   cPPT/CTS: central polypurine tract and central termination sequence of HIV-1
  13114..13354   +  promoter       U6 promoter: RNA polymerase III promoter for human U6 snRNA
>Addgene plasmid #125409 | Lenti-(BB)-hPGK-KRAB-dCas9-P2A-BlastR C2CD4AB-enh3-guide2 | addgene full sequence | sequence record 251159 | Addgene NGS Result
GTTTTAGAGCTAGAAATAGCAAGTTAAAATAAGGCTAGTCCGTTATCAACTTGAAAAAGTGGCACCGAGT
CGGTGCTTTTTTGAATTCGCTAGCTAGGTCTTGAAAGGGGTTGGGGTTGCGCCTTTTCCAAGGCAGCCCT
GGGTTTGCGCAGGGACGCGGCTGCTCTGGGCGTGGTTCCGGGAAACGCAGCGGCGCCGACCCTGGGTCTC
GCACATTCTTCACGTCCGTTCGCAGCGTCACCCGGATCTTCGCCGCTACCCTTGTGGGCCCCCCGGCGAC
GCTTCCTGCTCCGCCCCTAAGTCGGGAAGGTTCCTTGCGGTTCGCGGCGTGCCGGACGTGACAAACGGAA
GCCGCACGTCTCACTAGTACCCTCGCAGACGGACAGCGCCAGGGAGCAATGGCAGCGCGCCGACCGCGAT
GGGCTGTGGCCAATAGCGGCTGCTCAGCAGGGCGCGCCGAGAGCAGCGGCCGGGAAGGGGCGGTGCGGGA
GGCGGGGTGTGGGGCGGTAGTGTGGGCCCTGTTCCTGCCCGCGCGGTGTTCCGCATTCTGCAAGCCTCCG
GAGCGCACGTCGGCAGTCGGCTCCCTCGTTGACCGAATCACCGACCTCTCTCCCCAGGACCGGTGATCCG
CCACCATGGATGCTAAGTCACTAACTGCCTGGTCCCGGACACTGGTGACCTTCAAGGATGTATTTGTGGA
CTTCACCAGGGAGGAGTGGAAGCTGCTGGACACTGCTCAGCAGATCGTGTACAGAAATGTGATGCTGGAG
AACTATAAGAACCTGGTTTCCTTGGGTTATCAGCTTACTAAGCCAGATGTGATCCTCCGGTTGGAGAAGG
GAGAAGAGCCCGGCGGTTCCGGCGGAGGGTCGATGGACAAGAAGTACAGCATCGGCCTGGCCATCGGCAC
CAACTCTGTCGGCTGGGCCGTGATCACCGACGAGTACAAGGTGCCCAGCAAGAAATTCAAGGTGCTGGGC
AACACCGACCGGCACAGCATCAAGAAGAACCTGATCGGCGCCCTGCTGTTCGACAGCGGAGAAACAGCCG
AGGCCACCCGGCTGAAGAGAACCGCCAGAAGAAGATACACCAGACGGAAGAACCGGATCTGCTATCTGCA
AGAGATCTTCAGCAACGAGATGGCCAAGGTGGACGACAGCTTCTTCCACAGACTGGAAGAGTCCTTCCTG
GTGGAAGAGGATAAGAAGCACGAGCGGCACCCCATCTTCGGCAACATCGTGGACGAGGTGGCCTACCACG
AGAAGTACCCCACCATCTACCACCTGAGAAAGAAACTGGTGGACAGCACCGACAAGGCCGACCTGCGGCT
GATCTATCTGGCCCTGGCCCACATGATCAAGTTCCGGGGCCACTTCCTGATCGAGGGCGACCTGAACCCC
GACAACAGCGACGTGGACAAGCTGTTCATCCAGCTGGTGCAGACCTACAACCAGCTGTTCGAGGAAAACC
CCATCAACGCCAGCGGCGTGGACGCCAAGGCCATCCTGTCTGCCAGACTGAGCAAGAGCAGACGGCTGGA
AAATCTGATCGCCCAGCTGCCCGGCGAGAAGAAGAATGGCCTGTTCGGCAACCTGATTGCCCTGAGCCTG
GGCCTGACCCCCAACTTCAAGAGCAACTTCGACCTGGCCGAGGATGCCAAACTGCAGCTGAGCAAGGACA
CCTACGACGACGACCTGGACAACCTGCTGGCCCAGATCGGCGACCAGTACGCCGACCTGTTTCTGGCCGC
CAAGAACCTGTCCGACGCCATCCTGCTGAGCGACATCCTGAGAGTGAACACCGAGATCACCAAGGCCCCC
CTGAGCGCCTCTATGATCAAGAGATACGACGAGCACCACCAGGACCTGACCCTGCTGAAAGCTCTCGTGC
GGCAGCAGCTGCCTGAGAAGTACAAAGAGATTTTCTTCGACCAGAGCAAGAACGGCTACGCCGGCTACAT
CGATGGCGGAGCCAGCCAGGAAGAGTTCTACAAGTTCATCAAGCCCATCCTGGAAAAGATGGACGGCACC
GAGGAACTGCTCGTGAAGCTGAACAGAGAGGACCTGCTGCGGAAGCAGCGGACCTTCGACAACGGCAGCA
TCCCCCACCAGATCCACCTGGGAGAGCTGCACGCCATTCTGCGGCGGCAGGAAGATTTTTACCCATTCCT
GAAGGACAACCGGGAAAAGATCGAGAAGATCCTGACCTTCCGCATCCCCTACTACGTGGGCCCTCTGGCC
AGGGGAAACAGCAGATTCGCCTGGATGACCAGAAAGAGCGAGGAAACCATCACCCCCTGGAACTTCGAGG
AAGTGGTGGACAAGGGCGCCAGCGCCCAGAGCTTCATCGAGCGGATGACCAACTTCGATAAGAACCTGCC
CAACGAGAAGGTGCTGCCCAAGCACAGCCTGCTGTACGAGTACTTCACCGTGTACAACGAGCTGACCAAA
GTGAAATACGTGACCGAGGGAATGAGAAAGCCCGCCTTCCTGAGCGGCGAGCAGAAAAAAGCCATCGTGG
ACCTGCTGTTCAAGACCAACCGGAAAGTGACCGTGAAGCAGCTGAAAGAGGACTACTTCAAGAAAATCGA
GTGCTTCGACTCCGTGGAAATCTCCGGCGTGGAAGATCGGTTCAACGCCTCCCTGGGCACATACCACGAT
CTGCTGAAAATTATCAAGGACAAGGACTTCCTGGACAATGAGGAAAACGAGGACATTCTGGAAGATATCG
TGCTGACCCTGACACTGTTTGAGGACAGAGAGATGATCGAGGAACGGCTGAAAACCTATGCCCACCTGTT
CGACGACAAAGTGATGAAGCAGCTGAAGCGGCGGAGATACACCGGCTGGGGCAGGCTGAGCCGGAAGCTG
ATCAACGGCATCCGGGACAAGCAGTCCGGCAAGACAATCCTGGATTTCCTGAAGTCCGACGGCTTCGCCA
ACAGAAACTTCATGCAGCTGATCCACGACGACAGCCTGACCTTTAAAGAGGACATCCAGAAAGCCCAGGT
GTCCGGCCAGGGCGATAGCCTGCACGAGCACATTGCCAATCTGGCCGGCAGCCCCGCCATTAAGAAGGGC
ATCCTGCAGACAGTGAAGGTGGTGGACGAGCTCGTGAAAGTGATGGGCCGGCACAAGCCCGAGAACATCG
TGATCGAAATGGCCAGAGAGAACCAGACCACCCAGAAGGGACAGAAGAACAGCCGCGAGAGAATGAAGCG
GATCGAAGAGGGCATCAAAGAGCTGGGCAGCCAGATCCTGAAAGAACACCCCGTGGAAAACACCCAGCTG
CAGAACGAGAAGCTGTACCTGTACTACCTGCAGAATGGGCGGGATATGTACGTGGACCAGGAACTGGACA
TCAACCGGCTGTCCGACTACGATGTGGACGCTATCGTGCCTCAGAGCTTTCTGAAGGACGACTCCATCGA
TAACAAAGTGCTGACTCGGAGCGACAAGAACCGGGGCAAGAGCGACAACGTGCCCTCCGAAGAGGTCGTG
AAGAAGATGAAGAACTACTGGCGCCAGCTGCTGAATGCCAAGCTGATTACCCAGAGGAAGTTCGACAATC
TGACCAAGGCCGAGAGAGGCGGCCTGAGCGAACTGGATAAGGCCGGCTTCATCAAGAGACAGCTGGTGGA
AACCCGGCAGATCACAAAGCACGTGGCACAGATCCTGGACTCCCGGATGAACACTAAGTACGACGAGAAC
GACAAACTGATCCGGGAAGTGAAAGTGATCACCCTGAAGTCCAAGCTGGTGTCCGATTTCCGGAAGGATT
TCCAGTTTTACAAAGTGCGCGAGATCAACAACTACCACCACGCCCACGACGCCTACCTGAACGCCGTCGT
GGGAACCGCCCTGATCAAAAAGTACCCTAAGCTGGAAAGCGAGTTCGTGTACGGCGACTACAAGGTGTAC
GACGTGCGGAAGATGATCGCCAAGAGCGAGCAGGAAATCGGCAAGGCTACCGCCAAGTACTTCTTCTACA
GCAACATCATGAACTTTTTCAAGACCGAGATTACCCTGGCCAACGGCGAGATCCGGAAGCGGCCTCTGAT
CGAGACAAACGGCGAAACAGGCGAGATCGTGTGGGATAAGGGCCGGGACTTTGCCACCGTGCGGAAAGTG
CTGTCTATGCCCCAAGTGAATATCGTGAAAAAGACCGAGGTGCAGACAGGCGGCTTCAGCAAAGAGTCTA
TCCTGCCCAAGAGGAACAGCGACAAGCTGATCGCCAGAAAGAAGGACTGGGACCCTAAGAAGTACGGCGG
CTTCGACAGCCCCACCGTGGCCTATTCTGTGCTGGTGGTGGCCAAAGTGGAAAAGGGCAAGTCCAAGAAA
CTGAAGAGTGTGAAAGAGCTGCTGGGGATCACCATCATGGAAAGAAGCAGCTTCGAGAAGAATCCCATCG
ACTTTCTGGAAGCCAAGGGCTACAAAGAAGTGAAAAAGGACCTGATCATCAAGCTGCCTAAGTACTCCCT
GTTCGAGCTGGAAAACGGCCGGAAGAGAATGCTGGCCTCTGCCGGCGAACTGCAGAAGGGAAACGAACTG
GCCCTGCCCTCCAAATATGTGAACTTCCTGTACCTGGCCAGCCACTATGAGAAGCTGAAGGGCTCCCCCG
AGGATAATGAGCAGAAACAGCTGTTTGTGGAACAGCACAAACACTACCTGGACGAGATCATCGAGCAGAT
CAGCGAGTTCTCCAAGAGAGTGATCCTGGCCGACGCTAATCTGGACAAGGTGCTGAGCGCCTACAACAAG
CACAGAGACAAGCCTATCAGAGAGCAGGCCGAGAATATCATCCACCTGTTTACCCTGACCAGTCTGGGAG
CCCCTGCCGCCTTCAAGTACTTTGACACCACCATCGACCGGAAGAGGTACACCAGCACCAAAGAGGTGCT
GGACGCCACCCTGATCCACCAGAGCATCACCGGCCTGTACGAGACACGGATCGACCTGTCTCAGCTGGGA
GGCGACGCCTATCCCTATGACGTGCCCGATTATGCCAGCCTGGGCAGCGGCTCCCCCAAGAAAAAACGCA
AGGTGGAAGATCCTAAGAAAAAGCGGAAAGTGGACGGCATTGGTAGTGGGAGCAACGGCAGCAGCGGGGA
TCCGGCCGCAACAAACTTCTCTCTGCTGAAACAAGCCGGAGATGTCGAAGAGAATCCTGGACCGATGGCC
AAGCCTTTGTCTCAAGAAGAATCCACCCTCATTGAAAGAGCAACGGCTACAATCAACAGCATCCCCATCT
CTGAAGACTACAGCGTCGCCAGCGCAGCTCTCTCTAGCGACGGCCGCATCTTCACTGGTGTCAATGTATA
TCATTTTACTGGGGGACCTTGTGCAGAACTCGTGGTGCTGGGCACTGCTGCTGCTGCGGCAGCTGGCAAC
CTGACTTGTATCGTCGCGATCGGAAATGAGAACAGGGGCATCTTGAGCCCCTGCGGACGGTGCCGACAGG
TGCTTCTCGATCTGCATCCTGGGATCAAAGCCATAGTGAAGGACAGTGATGGACAGCCGACGGCAGTTGG
GATTCGTGAATTGCTGCCCTCTGGTTATGTGTGGGAGGGCTAAGAATTCGATATCAAGCTTATCGGTAAT
CAACCTCTGGATTACAAAATTTGTGAAAGATTGACTGGTATTCTTAACTATGTTGCTCCTTTTACGCTAT
GTGGATACGCTGCTTTAATGCCTTTGTATCATGCTATTGCTTCCCGTATGGCTTTCATTTTCTCCTCCTT
GTATAAATCCTGGTTGCTGTCTCTTTATGAGGAGTTGTGGCCCGTTGTCAGGCAACGTGGCGTGGTGTGC
ACTGTGTTTGCTGACGCAACCCCCACTGGTTGGGGCATTGCCACCACCTGTCAGCTCCTTTCCGGGACTT
TCGCTTTCCCCCTCCCTATTGCCACGGCGGAACTCATCGCCGCCTGCCTTGCCCGCTGCTGGACAGGGGC
TCGGCTGTTGGGCACTGACAATTCCGTGGTGTTGTCGGGGAAATCATCGTCCTTTCCTTGGCTGCTCGCC
TGTGTTGCCACCTGGATTCTGCGCGGGACGTCCTTCTGCTACGTCCCTTCGGCCCTCAATCCAGCGGACC
TTCCTTCCCGCGGCCTGCTGCCGGCTCTGCGGCCTCTTCCGCGTCTTCGCCTTCGCCCTCAGACGAGTCG
GATCTCCCTTTGGGCCGCCTCCCCGCGTCGACTTTAAGACCAATGACTTACAAGGCAGCTGTAGATCTTA
GCCACTTTTTAAAAGAAAAGGGGGGACTGGAAGGGCTAATTCACTCCCAACGAAGACAAGATCTGCTTTT
TGCTTGTACTGGGTCTCTCTGGTTAGACCAGATCTGAGCCTGGGAGCTCTCTGGCTAACTAGGGAACCCA
CTGCTTAAGCCTCAATAAAGCTTGCCTTGAGTGCTTCAAGTAGTGTGTGCCCGTCTGTTGTGTGACTCTG
GTAACTAGAGATCCCTCAGACCCTTTTAGTCAGTGTGGAAAATCTCTAGCAGGGCCCGTTTAAACCCGCT
GATCAGCCTCGACTGTGCCTTCTAGTTGCCAGCCATCTGTTGTTTGCCCCTCCCCCGTGCCTTCCTTGAC
CCTGGAAGGTGCCACTCCCACTGTCCTTTCCTAATAAAATGAGGAAATTGCATCGCATTGTCTGAGTAGG
TGTCATTCTATTCTGGGGGGTGGGGTGGGGCAGGACAGCAAGGGGGAGGATTGGGAAGACAATAGCAGGC
ATGCTGGGGATGCGGTGGGCTCTATGGCTTCTGAGGCGGAAAGAACCAGCTGGGGCTCTAGGGGGTATCC
CC
[124 nt withheld, positions 6793-6916]
C
[91 nt withheld, positions 6918-7008]
A
[49 nt withheld, positions 7010-7058]
CCTTTGACGTTGGAGTCCACGTTCTTT
[37 nt withheld, positions 7086-7122]
ACCCTATCTCGGTCTATTCTTTTGATTTATAAGGGATTTTGCCGATTTCGGCCTATTGGTTAAAAAATGA
GCTGATTTAACAAAAATTTAACGCGAATTAATTCTGTGGAATGTGTGTCAGTTAGGGTGTGGAAAGTCCC
CAGGCTCCCCAGCAGGCAGAAGTATGCAAAGCATGCATCTCAATTAGTCAGCAACCAGGTGTGGAAAGTC
CCCAGGCTCCCCAGCAGGCAGAAGTATGCAAAGCATGCATCTCAATTAGTCAGCAACCATAGTCCCGCCC
CTAACTCCGCCCATCCCGCCCCTAACTCCGCCCAGTTCCGCCCATTCTCCGCCCCATGGCTGACTAATTT
TTTTTATTTATGCAGAGGCCGAGGCCGCCTCTGCCTCTGAGCTATTCCAGAAGTAGTGAGGAGGCTTTTT
TGGAGGCCTAGGCTTTTGCAAAAAGCTCCCGGGAGCTTGTATATCCATTTTCGGATCTGATCAGCACGTG
TTGACAATTAATCATCGGCATAGTATATCGGCATAGTATAATACGACAAGGTGAGGAACTAAACCATGGC
CAAGTTGACCAGTGCCGTTCCGGTGCTCACCGCGCGCGACGTCGCCGGAGCGGTCGAGTTCTGGACCGAC
CGGCTCGGGTTCTCCCGGGACTTCGTGGAGGACGACTTCGCCGGTGTGGTCCGGGACGACGTGACCCTGT
TCATCAGCGCGGTCCAGGACCAGGTGGTGCCGGACAACACCCTGGCCTGGGTGTGGGTGCGCGGCCTGGA
CGAGCTGTACGCCGAGTGGTCGGAGGTCGTGTCCACGAACTTCCGGGACGCCTCCGGGCCGGCCATGACC
GAGATCGGCGAGCAGCCGTGGGGGCGGGAGTTCGCCCTGCGCGACCCGGCCGGCAACTGCGTGCACTTCG
TGGCCGAGGAGCAGGACTGACACGTGCTACGAGATTTCGATTCCACCGCCGCCTTCTATGAAAGGTTGGG
CTTCGGAATCGTTTTCCGGGACGCCGGCTGGATGATCCTCCAGCGCGGGGATCTCATGCTGGAGTTCTTC
GCCCACCCCAACTTGTTTATTGCAGCTTATAATGGTTACAAATAAAGCAATAGCATCACAAATTTCACAA
ATAAAGCATTTTTTTCACTGCATTCTAGTTGTGGTTTGTCCAAACTCATCAATGTATCTTATCATGTCTG
TATACCGTCGACCTCTAGCTAGAGCTTGGCGTAATCATGGTCATAGCTGTTTCCTGTGTGAAATTGTTAT
CCGCTCACAATTCCACACAACATACGAGCCGGAAGCATAAAGTGTAAAGCCTGGGGTGCCTAATGAGTGA
GCTAACTCACATTAATTGCGTTGCGCTCACTGCCCGCTTTCCAGTCGGGAAACCTGTCGTGCCAGCTGCA
TTAATGAATCGGCCAACGCGCGGGGAGAGGCGGTTTGCGTATTGGGCGCTCTTCCGCTTCCTCGCTCACT
GACTCGCTGCGCTCGGTCGTTCGGCTGCGGCGAGCGGTATCAGCTCACTCAAAGGCGGTAATACGGTTAT
CCACAGAATCAGGGGATAACGCAGGAAAGAACATGTGAGCAAAAGGCCAGCAAAAGGCCAGGAACCGTAA
AAAGGCCGCGTTGCTGGCGTTTTTCCATAGGCTCCGCCCCCCTGACGAGCATCACAAAAATCGACGCTCA
AGTCAGAGGTGGCGAAACCCGACAGGACTATAAAGATACCAGGCGTTTCCCCCTGGAAGCTCCCTCGTGC
GCTCTCCTGTTCCGACCCTGCCGCTTACCGGATACCTGTCCGCCTTTCTCCCTTCGGGAAGCGTGGCGCT
TTCTCATAGCTCACGCTGTAGGTATCTCAGTTCGGTGTAGGTCGTTCGCTCCAAGCTGGGCTGTGTGCAC
GAACCCCCCGTTCAGCCCGACCGCTGCGCCTTATCCGGTAACTATCGTCTTGAGTCCAACCCGGTAAGAC
ACGACTTATCGCCACTGGCAGCAGCCACTGGTAACAGGATTAGCAGAGCGAGGTATGTAGGCGGTGCTAC
AGAGTTCTTGAAGTGGTGGCCTAACTACGGCTACACTAGAAGAACAGTATTTGGTATCTGCGCTCTGCTG
AAGCCAGTTACCTTCGGAAAAAGAGTTGGTAGCTCTTGATCCGGCAAACAAACCACCGCTGGTAGCGGTG
GTTTTTTTGTTTGCAAGCAGCAGATTACGCGCAGAAAAAAAGGATCTCAAGAAGATCCTTTGATCTTTTC
TACGGGGTCTGACGCTCAGTGGAACGAAAACTCACGTTAAGGGATTTTGGTCATGAGATTATCAAAAAGG
ATCTTCACCTAGATCCTTTTAAATTAAAAATGAAGTTTTAAATCAATCTAAAGTATATATGAGTAAACTT
GGTCTGACAGTTACCAATGCTTAATCAGTGAGGCACCTATCTCAGCGATCTGTCTATTTCGTTCATCCAT
AGTTGCCTGACTCCCCGTCGTGTAGATAACTACGATACGGGAGGGCTTACCATCTGGCCCCAGTGCTGCA
ATGATACCGCGAGACCCACGCTCACCGGCTCCAGATTTATCAGCAATAAACCAGCCAGCCGGAAGGGCCG
AGCGCAGAAGTGGTCCTGCAACTTTATCCGCCTCCATCCAGTCTATTAATTGTTGCCGGGAAGCTAGAGT
AAGTAGTTCGCCAGTTAATAGTTTGCGCAACGTTGTTGCCATTGCTACAGGCATCGTGGTGTCACGCTCG
TCGTTTGGTATGGCTTCATTCAGCTCCGGTTCCCAACGATCAAGGCGAGTTACATGATCCCCCATGTTGT
GCAAAAAAGCGGTTAGCTCCTTCGGTCCTCCGATCGTTGTCAGAAGTAAGTTGGCCGCAGTGTTATCACT
CATGGTTATGGCAGCACTGCATAATTCTCTTACTGTCATGCCATCCGTAAGATGCTTTTCTGTGACTGGT
GAGTACTCAACCAAGTCATTCTGAGAATAGTGTATGCGGCGACCGAGTTGCTCTTGCCCGGCGTCAATAC
GGGATAATACCGCGCCACATAGCAGAACTTTAAAAGTGCTCATCATTGGAAAACGTTCTTCGGGGCGAAA
ACTCTCAAGGATCTTACCGCTGTTGAGATCCAGTTCGATGTAACCCACTCGTGCACCCAACTGATCTTCA
GCATCTTTTACTTTCACCAGCGTTTCTGGGTGAGCAAAAACAGGAAGGCAAAATGCCGCAAAAAAGGGAA
TAAGGGCGACACGGAAATGTTGAATACTCATACTCTTCCTTTTTCAATATTATTGAAGCATTTATCAGGG
TTATTGTCTCATGAGCGGATACATATTTGAATGTATTTAGAAAAATAAACAAATAGGGGTTCCGCGCACA
TTTCCCCGAAAAGTGCCACCTGACGTCGACGGATCGGGAGATCTCCCGATCCCCTATGGTGCACTCTCAG
TACAATCTGCTCTGATGCCGCATAGTTAAGCCAGTATCTGCTCCCTGCTTGTGTGTTGGAGGTCGCTGAG
TAGTGCGCGAGCAAAATTTAAGCTACAACAAGGCAAGGCTTGACCGACAATTGCATGAAGAATCTGCTTA
GGGTTAGGCGTTTTGCGCTGCTTCGCGATGTACGGGCCAGATATACGCGTTGACATTGATTATTGACTAG
TTATTAATAGTAATCAATTACGGGGTCATTAGTTCATAGCCCATATATGGAGTTCCGCGTTACATAACTT
ACGGTAAATGGCCCGCCTGGCTGACCGCCCAACGACCCCCGCCCATTGACGTCAATAATGACGTATGTTC
CCATAGTAACGCCAATAGGGACTTTCCATTGACGTCAATGGGTGGAGTATTTACGGTAAACTGCCCACTT
GGCAGTACATCAAGTGTATCATATGCCAAGTACGCCCCCTATTGACGTCAATGACGGTAAATGGCCCGCC
TGGCATTATGCCCAGTACATGACCTTATGGGACTTTCCTACTTGGCAGTACATCTACGTATTAGTCATCG
CTATTACCATGGTGATGCGGTTTTGGCAGTACATCAATGGGCGTGGATAGCGGTTTGACTCACGGGGATT
TCCAAGTCTCCACCCCATTGACGTCAATGGGAGTTTGTTTTGGCACCAAAATCAACGGGACTTTCCAAAA
TGTCGTAACAACTCCGCCCCATTGACGCAAATGGGCGGTAGGCGTGTACGGTGGGAGGTCTATATAAGCA
GCGCGTTTTGCCTGTACTGGGTCTCTCTGGTTAGACCAGATCTGAGCCTGGGAGCTCTCTGGCTAACTAG
GGAACCCACTGCTTAAGCCTCAATAAAGCTTGCCTTGAGTGCTTCAAGTAGTGTGTGCCCGTCTGTTGTG
TGACTCTGGTAACTAGAGATCCCTCAGACCCTTTTAGTCAGTGTGGAAAATCTCTAGCAGTGGCGCCCGA
ACAGGGACTTGAAAGCGAAAGGGAAACCAGAGGAGCTCTCTCGACGCAGGACTCGGCTTGCTGAAGCGCG
CACGGCAAGAGGCGAGGGGCGGCGACTGGTGAGTACGCCAAAAATTTTGACTAGCGGAGGCTAGAAGGAG
AGAGATGGGTGCGAGAGCGTCAGTATTAAGCGGGGGAGAATTAGATCGCGATGGGAAAAAATTCGGTTAA
GGCCAGGGGGAAAGAAAAAATATAAATTAAAACATATAGTATGGGCAAGCAGGGAGCTAGAACGATTCGC
AGTTAATCCTGGCCTGTTAGAAACATCAGAAGGCTGTAGACAAATACTGGGACAGCTACAACCATCCCTT
CAGACAGGATCAGAAGAACTTAGATCATTATATAATACAGTAGCAACCCTCTATTGTGTGCATCAAAGGA
TAGAGATAAAAGACACCAAGGAAGCTTTAGACAAGATAGAGGAAGAGCAAAACAAAAGTAAGACCACCGC
ACAGCAAGCGGCCGCTGATCTTCAGACCTGGAGGAGGAGATATGAGGGACAATTGGAGAAGTGAATTATA
TAAATATAAAGTAGTAAAAATTGAACCATTAGGAGTAGCACCCACCAAGGCAAAGAGAAGAGTGGTGCAG
AGAGAAAAAAGAGCAGTGGGAATAGGAGCTTTGTTCCTTGGGTTCTTGGGAGCAGCAGGAAGCACTATGG
GCGCAGCGTCAATGACGCTGACGGTACAGGCCAGACAATTATTGTCTGGTATAGTGCAGCAGCAGAACAA
TTTGCTGAGGGCTATTGAGGCGCAACAGCATCTGTTGCAACTCACAGTCTGGGGCATCAAGCAGCTCCAG
GCAAGAATCCTGGCTGTGGAAAGATACCTAAAGGATCAACAGCTCCTGGGGATTTGGGGTTGCTCTGGAA
AACTCATTTGCACCACTGCTGTGCCTTGGAATGCTAGTTGGAGTAATAAATCTCTGGAACAGATTTGGAA
TCACACGACCTGGATGGAGTGGGACAGAGAAATTAACAATTACACAAGCTTAATACACTCCTTAATTGAA
GAATCGCAAAACCAGCAAGAAAAGAATGAACAAGAATTATTGGAATTAGATAAATGGGCAAGTTTGTGGA
ATTGGTTTAACATAACAAATTGGCTGTGGTATATAAAATTATTCATAATGATAGTAGGAGGCTTGGTAGG
TTTAAGAATAGTTTTTGCTGTACTTTCTATAGTGAATAGAGTTAGGCAGGGATATTCACCATTATCGTTT
CAGACCCACCTCCCAACCCCGAGGGGACCCGACAGGCCCGAAGGAATAGAAGAAGAAGGTGGAGAGAGAG
ACAGAGACAGATCCATTCGATTAGTGAACGGATCGGCACTGCGTGCGCCAATTCTGCAGACAAATGGCAG
TATTCATCCACAATTTTAAAAGAAAAGGGGGGATTGGGGGGTACAGTGCAGGGGAAAGAATAGTAGACAT
AATAGCAACAGACATACAAACTAAAGAATTACAAAAACAAATTACAAAAATTCAAAATTTTCGGGTTTAT
TACAGGGACAGCAGAGATCCAGTTTGGTTAATTAAGGTACCGAGGGCCTATTTCCCATGATTCCTTCATA
TTTGCATATACGATACAAGGCTGTTAGAGAGATAATTAGAATTAATTTGACTGTAAACACAAAGATATTA
GTACAAAATACGTGACGTAGAAAGTAATAATTTCTTGGGTAGTTTGCAGTTTTAAAATTATGTTTTAAAA
TGGACTATCATATGCTTACCGTAACTTGAAAGTATTTCGATTTCTTGGCTTTATATATCTTGTGGAAAGG
ACGAAACACCGTCTATTGCAGACATTATCTT
