>Addgene plasmid #125409 | Lenti-(BB)-hPGK-KRAB-dCas9-P2A-BlastR C2CD4AB-enh3-guide2 | depositor partial sequence | sequence record 239996 | Guide RNA, gRNA scaffold
NNNNNNNNNNNNNNNTNGNNGTTTTNNNTATGTTTTANATGGACTATCATATGCTTACCGTAACTTGAAA
GTATTTCGATTTCTTGGCTTTATATATCTTGTGGAAAGGACGAAACACCGTCTATTGCAGACATTATCTT
GTTTTAGAGCTAGAAATAGCAAGTTAAAATAAGGCTAGTCCGTTATCAACTTGAAAAAGTGGCACCGAGT
CGGTGCTTTTTTGAATTCGCTAGCTAGGTCTTGAAAGGGGTTGGGGTTGCGCCTTTTCCAAGGCAGCCCT
GGGTTTGCGCAGGGACGCGGCTGCTCTGGGCGTGGTTCCGGGAAACGCAGCGGCGCCGACCCTGGGTCTC
GCACATTCTTCACGTCCGTTCGCAGCGTCACCCGGATCTTCGCCGCTACCCTTGTGGGCCCCCCGGCGAC
GCTTCCTGCTCCGCCCCTAAGTCGGGAAGGTTCCTTGCGGTTCGCGGCGTGCCGGACGTGACAAACGGAA
GCCGCACGTCTCACTAGTACCCTCGCAGACGGACAGCGCCAGGGAGCAATGGCAGCGCGCCGACCGCGAT
GGGCTGTGGCCAATAGCGGCTGCTCAGCAGGGCGCGCCGAGAGCAGCGGCCGGGAAGGGGCGGNGCGNGA
NNNNNNGTGTGNN
